>Addgene plasmid #16019 | pCMV6 Myc PAK5 WT | addgene partial sequence | sequence record 22385 | hGH-PA-R 5'-CCAGCTTGGTTCCCAATAGA-3'
ACTTGCCCCTTGCTCCTACCACCCCCCTCCACCCCATAATATTATAGAAGGACACCTAGTCAGACAAAAT
GATGCAACTTAATTTTATTAGGACAAGGCTGGTGGGCACTGGAGTGGCAACTTCCAGGGCCAGGAGAGGC
ACTGGGGAGGGGTCACAGGGATGCCACGGAATTCAGTGATGCCTGTATTGTCTCATGAGGGGGACGATGC
AAGACGGTGGACCTGCTAGTTTTAAGAATGGATGTCCGAGGAGTTCCTGGGCTGTTGCTCTCTGAGAGGG
CTCCCTCACCAACATCAAGTCTAGGAATCCCCGGAGCACTGAAGAAACCTTGTGTAGGTCCTTCACTCTT
GGAGGTAAACTGTCCCGGATCCTCCGCATCGCCTGGAGGGGAGGCTCATTGAAGTAGGGGGGCTCGCCAT
CAATCATTTCTATCACCATGATCCCGAGGGACCAGATGTCCACCTCTGTCCCATAAGGTAGTCTAGAAAT
CACCTCAGGGGCCATCCAGTAGGGAGTGCCAACCAATGATTTCCTCTTCGGCACCTCTTTGGAAACTTGA
GCACAGAAACCAAAATCAGACAACTTTATCCGGCCATCGCTTGTCAGGAGGATGGAGTCACTTTTTATGT
CCCTGTGAATCACTCCTTGGTTATGAAGGTAGGAGAGAGCTCTCAGAACTGACAGGCAGACAGTAGCTAT
CTGTTCTTCATTCATTCTGGTGTG
