[The description below was written by a language model from this plasmid's Addgene catalogue record.]
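Description:
pCMV6 Myc PAK5 WT is a mammalian expression plasmid built on the pCMV6-myc backbone (about 4.9 kb without insert) and carrying a roughly 2.2 kb insert encoding wild-type human PAK5, the p21-activated kinase also known as PAK7. It is maintained in E. coli as a high-copy plasmid under ampicillin selection. The record does not list an origin of replication or any mammalian selection marker, and no feature table is provided, so the finer details of the backbone cannot be described here. The backbone name and the use of a CMV forward sequencing primer indicate that expression is driven by the cytomegalovirus immediate-early promoter, which gives strong constitutive transcription in most transfected mammalian cell lines.

The PAK5 coding sequence is fused at its N terminus to a Myc epitope tag supplied by the backbone, allowing the expressed kinase to be detected or immunoprecipitated with anti-Myc antibodies without needing a PAK5-specific reagent. The insert was placed by restriction cloning, with a BamHI/BglII junction at the 5′ end that was destroyed by ligation of compatible ends, and an intact EcoRI site at the 3′ end. The depositor gives the element order as SalI, Myc, XbaI, Pak5, EcoRI.

The "WT" designation marks this as the unmutated kinase, the natural reference construct for comparison with any mutant versions. The associated publication reports that Pak5 localises to mitochondria and inhibits apoptosis by phosphorylating BAD, so the plasmid is suited to transient overexpression studies of PAK5 localisation, kinase activity and cell-survival signalling.
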