Addgene plasmid #16019: pCMV6 Myc PAK5 WT
Depositing lab: Jonathan Chernoff. Depositing organization: Institute for Cancer Research d/b/a the Research Institute of Fox Chase Cancer Center. Publication: p21-Activated kinase 5 (Pak5) localizes to mitochondria and inhibits apoptosis by phosphorylating BAD. Cotteret S, Jaffer ZM, Beeser A, Chernoff J. Mol Cell Biol. 2003 Aug . 23(16):5526-39. 10.1128/MCB.23.16.5526-5539.2003 PubMed 12897128.
Backbone
  Vector backbone: pCMV6-myc
  Backbone size w/o insert (bp): 4900
  Vector type: Mammalian Expression
Growth in bacteria
  Bacterial resistance: Ampicillin, 100 μg/mL
  Growth temperature: 37°C
  Growth strain: DH5alpha
  Copy number: High Copy
Gene/Insert
  Gene/Insert name: PAK5
  Species: H. sapiens (human)
  Insert size (bp): 2200
  Entrez Gene: PAK5 (a.k.a. PAK7)
  Tag / fusion protein: Myc (N terminal on backbone)
  Cloning method: Restriction Enzyme; 5′ cloning site BamHI/BglII (destroyed during cloning); 3′ cloning site EcoRI (not destroyed)
  Sequencing primers: 5′ CMV-F
Terms and licenses: Academic/Nonprofit Terms; Industry Terms: Not Available to Industry
Depositor comments: Order of elements: SalI-Myc-XbaI-Pak5-EcoRI
How to cite: pCMV6 Myc PAK5 WT was a gift from Jonathan Chernoff (Addgene plasmid # 16019 ; http://n2t.net/addgene:16019 ; RRID:Addgene_16019)
